>Addgene plasmid #57486 | mEos3.2-Vimentin-C-18 | depositor partial sequence | sequence record 88619 | insert sequence
ACCGAATGGTAAATGACCGTCAGATCCGCTAGCGCTACCGGTCGCCACCATGAGTGCGATTAAGCCAGAC
ATGAAGATCAAACTCCGTATGGAAGGCAACGTAAACGGGCACCACTTTGTGATCGACGGAGATGGTACAG
GCAAGCCTTTTGAGGGAAAACAGAGTATGGATCTTGAAGTCAAAGAGGGCGGACCTCTGCCTTTTGCCTT
TGATATCCTGACCACTGCATTCCATTACGGCAACAGGGTATTCGCCAAATATCCAGACAACATACAAGAC
TATTTTAAGCAGTCGTTTCCTAAGGGGTATTCGTGGGAACGAAGCTTGACTTTCGAAGACGGGGGCATTT
GCAACGCCAGAAACGACATAACAATGGAAGGGGACACTTTCTATAATAAAGTTCGATTTTATGGTACCAA
CTTTCCCGCCAATGGTCCAGTTATGCAGAAGAAGACGCTGAAATGGGAGCCCTCCACTGAGAAAATGTAT
GTGCGTGATGGAGTGCTGACGGGTGATATTGAGATGGCTTTGTTGCTTGAAGGAAATGCCCATTACCGAT
GTGACTTCAGAACTACTTACAAAGCTAAGGAGAAGGGTGTCAAGTTACCAGGCGCCCACTTTGTGGACCA
CTGCATTGAGATTTTAAGCCATGACAAAGATTACAACAAGGTTAAGCTGTATGAGCATGCTGTTGCTCAT
TCTGGATTGCCTGACAATGCCAGACGATCCGGACTCAGATCTGGCAGCGGTGGAGGCAGCGCATCCGGCG
GAAGCGGAAGCTCCACCAGGTCCGTGTCCTCGTCCTCCTACCGCAGGATGTTCGGCGGCCCGGGCACCGC
GAGCCGGCCGAGCTCCAGCCGGAGCTACGTGACTACGTCCACCCGCACCTACAGCCTGGGCAGCGCGCTG
CGCCCCAGCACCAGCCGCAGCCTCTACGCCTCGTCCCCGGGCGGCGTGTATGCCACGCGCTCCTCTGCCG
TGCGCCTGCGGAGCAGCGTGCCCGGGGTGCGGCTCCTGCAGGACTCGGTGGACTTCTCGCTGGCCGACGC
CATCAACACCGAGTTCAAGAACACCCGCACCAACGAGAAGGTGGAGCTGCAGGAGCTGAATGACCGCTTC
GCCAACTACATCGACAAGGTGCGCTTCCTGGAGCAGCAGAATAAGATCCTGCTGGCCGAGCTCGAGCAGC
TCAAGGGCCAAGGCAAGTCGCGCCTGGGGGACCTCTACGAGGAGGAGATGCGGGAGCTGCGCCGGCAGGT
GGACCAGCTAACCAACGACAAAGCCCGCGTCGAGGTGGAGCGCGACAACCTGGCCGAGGACATCATGCGC
CTCCGGGAGAAATTGCAGGAGGAGATGCTTCAGAGAGAGGAAGCCGAAAACACCCTGCAATCTTTCAGAC
AGGATGTTGACAATGCGTCTCTGGCACGTCTTGACCTTGAACGCAAAGTGGAATCTTTGCAAGAAGAGAT
TGCCTTTTTGAAGAAACTCCACGAAGAGGAAATCCAGGAGCTGCAGGCTCAGATTCAGGAACAGCATGTC
CAAATCGATGTGGATGTTTCCAAGCCTGACCTCACGGCTGCCCTGCGTGACGTACGTCAGCAATATGAAA
GTGTGGCTGCCAAGAACCTGCAGGAGGCAGAAGAATGGTACAAATCCAAGTTTGCTGACCTCTCTGAGGC
TGCCAACCGGAACAATGACGCCCTGCGCCAGGCAAAGCAGGAGTCCACTGAGTACCGGAGACAGGTGCAG
TCCCTCACCTGTGAAGTGGATGCCCTTAAAGGAACCAATGAGTCCCTGGAACGCCAGATGCGTGAAATGG
AAGAGAACTTTGCCGTTGAAGCTGCTAACTACCAAGACACTATTGGCCGCCTGCAGGATGAGATTCAGAA
TATGAAGGAGGAAATGGCTCGTCACCTTCGTGAATACCAAGACCTGCTCAATGTTAAGATGGCCCTTGAC
ATTGAGATTGCCACCTACAGGAAGCTGCTGGAAGGCGAGGAGAGCAGGATTTCTCTGCCTCTTCCAAACT
TTTCCTCCCTGAACCTGAGGGAAACTAATCTGGATTCACTCCCTCTGGTTGATACCCACTCAAAAAGGAC
ACTTCTGATTAAGACGGTTGAAACTAGAGATGGACAGGTTATCAACGAAACTTCTCAGCATCACGATGAC
CTTGAATAAGGATCCACCGGATCTAGATAACTGATCATAATCAGCCATACCACATTGTAGAAGTA
