>Addgene plasmid #57486 | mEos3.2-Vimentin-C-18 | addgene partial sequence | sequence record 109591 | CMV-F 5'-CGCAAATGGGCGGTAGGCGTG-3'
TGGTTTAGTGAACCGTCAGATCCGCTAGCGCTACCGGTCGCCACCATGAGTGCGATTAAGCCAGACATGA
AGATCAAACTCCGTATGGAAGGCAACGTAAACGGGCACCACTTTGTGATCGACGGAGATGGTACAGGCAA
GCCTTTTGAGGGAAAACAGAGTATGGATCTTGAAGTCAAAGAGGGCGGACCTCTGCCTTTTGCCTTTGAT
ATCCTGACCACTGCATTCCATTACGGCAACAGGGTATTCGCCAAATATCCAGACAACATACAAGACTATT
TTAAGCAGTCGTTTCCTAAGGGGTATTCGTGGGAACGAAGCTTGACTTTCGAAGACGGGGGCATTTGCAA
CGCCAGAAACGACATAACAATGGAAGGGGACACTTTCTATAATAAAGTTCGATTTTATGGTACCAACTTT
CCCGCCAATGGTCCAGTTATGCAGAAGAAGACGCTGAAATGGGAGCCCTCCACTGAGAAAATGTATGTGC
GTGATGGAGTGCTGACGGGTGATATTGAGATGGCTTTGTTGCTTGAAGGAAATGCCCATTACCGATGTGA
CTTCAGAACTACTTACAAAGCTAAGGAGAAGGGTGTCAAGTTACCAGGCGCCCACTTTGTGGACCACTGC
ATTGAGATTTTAAGCCATGACAAAGATTACAACAAGGTTAAGCTGTATGAGCATGCTGTTGCTCATTCTG
GATTGCCTGACAATGCCAGACGATCCGGACTCAGATCTGGCAGCGGTGGAGGCAGCGCATCCGGCGGAAG
CGGAAGCTCCACCAGGTCCGTGTCCTCGTCCTCCTACCGCAGGAT
