[The description below was written by a language model from this plasmid's Addgene catalogue record.]
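Description:
mEos3.2-Vimentin-C-18 is a mammalian expression plasmid built on the mEos3.2-C1 backbone (about 4.75 kb without the insert). It encodes human vimentin (VIM) fused to the photoconvertible fluorescent protein mEos3.2. Expression is driven by the CMV promoter, a strong constitutive promoter in most mammalian cell lines. The use of an SV40 polyA reverse sequencing primer suggests the transcript ends at an SV40 polyadenylation signal. The tag is supplied by the backbone and sits at the N terminus of the fusion, so vimentin is joined to the C-terminal end of mEos3.2. The "C-18" in the name probably denotes this orientation and an 18-residue linker, but the record does not say so. The plasmid is maintained at high copy in bacteria under kanamycin selection. A neomycin resistance marker allows G418 selection of stably transfected mammalian cells. No feature table was provided, so the origins of replication and the exact arrangement of the resistance cassette are not documented, and the cloning method is listed as unknown.

The construct is intended as a localization marker for intermediate filaments. Vimentin is a type III intermediate filament protein, so the fusion is expected to incorporate into the cell's filament network and make it fluorescent. mEos3.2 is a monomeric green-to-red photoconvertible protein. The record lists excitation/emission of 507/516 nm for the green state and 572/580 nm for the red state. Proteins of this kind are commonly used for tracking selected protein populations after photoconversion and for single-molecule localization super-resolution microscopy such as PALM, although the record itself states only the localization and spectral properties.
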