Addgene plasmid #57486: mEos3.2-Vimentin-C-18
Purpose: Localization: Intermediate Filaments, Excitation: 507 / 572, Emission: 516 / 580
Depositing lab: Michael Davidson. Depositing organization: Florida State University, Tallahassee.
Backbone
  Vector backbone: mEos3.2-C1
  Backbone size w/o insert (bp): 4750
  Vector type: Mammalian Expression
  Selectable markers: Neomycin (select with G418)
Growth in bacteria
  Bacterial resistance: Kanamycin, 50 μg/mL
  Growth temperature: 37°C
  Growth strain: DH5alpha
  Copy number: High Copy
Gene/Insert
  Gene/Insert name: Vimentin (alt name: NM_003380.3)
  Species: H. sapiens (human)
  Entrez Gene: VIM
  Promoter: CMV
  Tag / fusion protein: mEos3.2 (N terminal on backbone)
  Cloning method: Unknown
  Sequencing primers: 5′ CMV-F; 3′ SV40pA-R
Terms and licenses: Academic/Nonprofit Terms; Industry Terms
Depositor comments: . Excitation = 507 / 572; Emission = 516 / 580
How to cite: mEos3.2-Vimentin-C-18 was a gift from Michael Davidson (Addgene plasmid # 57486 ; http://n2t.net/addgene:57486 ; RRID:Addgene_57486)
